>Addgene plasmid #99540 | YEp195-CUP1-His-Ubi | addgene full sequence | sequence record 191767 | Addgene NGS Result
CTAGTTAGAAAAAGACATTTTTGCTGTCAGTCACTGTCAAGAGATTCTTTTGCTGGCATTTCTTCTAGAA
GCAAAAAGAGCGATGCGTCTTTTCCGCTGAACCGTTCCAGCAAAAAAGACTACCAACGCAATATGGATTG
TCAGAATCATATAAAAGAGAAGCAAATAACTCCTTGTCTTGTATCAATTGCATTATAATATCTTCTTGTT
AGTGCAATATCATATAGAAGTCATCGAAATAGATATTAAGAAAAACAAACTGTAACGGATCCATTATGGG
CCATCATCACCATCATCACCATAGCGGCATGCAAATTTTTGTCAAGACTTTAACCGGTAAGACTATTACC
CTGGAAGTTGAATCTTCTGACACTATTGACAATGTCAAGTCCAAGATCCAAGACAAGGAAGGTATTCCAC
CTGACCAACAAAGATTGATCTTTGCTGGTAAGCAATTGGAAGATGGTAGAACTTTGTCCGACTACAACAT
CCAAAAGGAATCTACTCTACACTTGGTCTTGAGATTGAGAGGTGGTTGACTGCAGCCAAGCTAATTCCGG
GCGAATTTCTTATGATTTATGATTTTTATTATTAAATAAGTTATAAAAAAAATAAGTGTATACAAATTTT
AAAGTGACTCTTAGGTTTTAAAACGAAAATTCTTATTCTTGAGTAACTCTTTCCTGTAGGTCAGGTTGCT
TTCTCAGGTATAGCATGAGGTCGCTCTTATTGACCACACCTCTACCGGCATGCAAGCTTGGCGTAATCAT
GGTCATAGCTGTTTCCTGTGTGAAATTGTTATCCGCTCACAATTCCACACAACATACGAGCCGGAAGCAT
AAAGTGTAAAGCCTGGGGTGCCTAATGAGTGAGCTAACTCACATTAATTGCGTTGCGCTCACTGCCCGCT
TTCCAGTCGGGAAACCTGTCGTGCCAGCTGCATTAATGAATCGGCCAACGCGCGGGGAGAGGCGGTTTGC
GTATTGGGCGCTCTTCCGCTTCCTCGCTCACTGACTCGCTGCGCTCGGTCGTTCGGCTGCGGCGAGCGGT
ATCAGCTCACTCAAAGGCGGTAATACGGTTATCCACAGAATCAGGGGATAACGCAGGAAAGAACATGTGA
GCAAAAGGCCAGCAAAAGGCCAGGAACCGTAAAAAGGCCGCGTTGCTGGCGTTTTTCCATAGGCTCCGCC
CCCCTGACGAGCATCACAAAAATCGACGCTCAAGTCAGAGGTGGCGAAACCCGACAGGACTATAAAGATA
CCAGGCGTTTCCCCCTGGAAGCTCCCTCGTGCGCTCTCCTGTTCCGACCCTGCCGCTTACCGGATACCTG
TCCGCCTTTCTCCCTTCGGGAAGCGTGGCGCTTTCTCATAGCTCACGCTGTAGGTATCTCAGTTCGGTGT
AGGTCGTTCGCTCCAAGCTGGGCTGTGTGCACGAACCCCCCGTTCAGCCCGACCGCTGCGCCTTATCCGG
TAACTATCGTCTTGAGTCCAACCCGGTAAGACACGACTTATCGCCACTGGCAGCAGCCACTGGTAACAGG
ATTAGCAGAGCGAGGTATGTAGGCGGTGCTACAGAGTTCTTGAAGTGGTGGCCTAACTACGGCTACACTA
GAAGAACAGTATTTGGTATCTGCGCTCTGCTGAAGCCAGTTACCTTCGGAAAAAGAGTTGGTAGCTCTTG
ATCCGGCAAACAAACCACCGCTGGTAGCGGTGGTTTTTTTGTTTGCAAGCAGCAGATTACGCGCAGAAAA
AAAGGATCTCAAGAAGATCCTTTGATCTTTTCTACGGGGTCTGACGCTCAGTGGAACGAAAACTCACGTT
AAGGGATTTTGGTCATGAGATTATCAAAAAGGATCTTCACCTAGATCCTTTTAAATTAAAAATGAAGTTT
TAAATCAATCTAAAGTATATATGAGTAAACTTGGTCTGACAGTTACCAATGCTTAATCAGTGAGGCACCT
ATCTCAGCGATCTGTCTATTTCGTTCATCCATAGTTGCCTGACTCCCCGTCGTGTAGATAACTACGATAC
GGGAGGGCTTACCATCTGGCCCCAGTGCTGCAATGATACCGCGAGACCCACGCTCACCGGCTCCAGATTT
ATCAGCAATAAACCAGCCAGCCGGAAGGGCCGAGCGCAGAAGTGGTCCTGCAACTTTATCCGCCTCCATC
CAGTCTATTAATTGTTGCCGGGAAGCTAGAGTAAGTAGTTCGCCAGTTAATAGTTTGCGCAACGTTGTTG
CCATTGCTACAGGCATCGTGGTGTCACGCTCGTCGTTTGGTATGGCTTCATTCAGCTCCGGTTCCCAACG
ATCAAGGCGAGTTACATGATCCCCCATGTTGTGCAAAAAAGCGGTTAGCTCCTTCGGTCCTCCGATCGTT
GTCAGAAGTAAGTTGGCCGCAGTGTTATCACTCATGGTTATGGCAGCACTGCATAATTCTCTTACTGTCA
TGCCATCCGTAAGATGCTTTTCTGTGACTGGTGAGTACTCAACCAAGTCATTCTGAGAATAGTGTATGCG
GCGACCGAGTTGCTCTTGCCCGGCGTCAATACGGGATAATACCGCGCCACATAGCAGAACTTTAAAAGTG
CTCATCATTGGAAAACGTTCTTCGGGGCGAAAACTCTCAAGGATCTTACCGCTGTTGAGATCCAGTTCGA
TGTAACCCACTCGTGCACCCAACTGATCTTCAGCATCTTTTACTTTCACCAGCGTTTCTGGGTGAGCAAA
AACAGGAAGGCAAAATGCCGCAAAAAAGGGAATAAGGGCGACACGGAAATGTTGAATACTCATACTCTTC
CTTTTTCAATATTATTGAAGCATTTATCAGGGTTATTGTCTCATGAGCGGATACATATTTGAATGTATTT
AGAAAAATAAACAAATAGGGGTTCCGCGCACATTTCCCCGAAAAGTGCCACCTGACGTCTAAGAAACCAT
TATTATCATGACATTAACCTATAAAAATAGGCGTATCACGAGGCCCTTTCGTCTTCAAGAATTAGCTTTT
CAATTCATCATTTTTTTTTTATTCTTTTTTTTGATTTCGGTTTCCTTGAAATTTTTTTGATTCGGTAATC
TCCGAACAGAAGGAAGAACGAAGGAAGGAGCACAGACTTAGATTGGTATATATACGCATATGTAGTGTTG
AAGAAACATGAAATTGCCCAGTATTCTTAACCCAACTGCACAGAACAAAAACATGCAGGAAACGAAGATA
AATCATGTCGAAAGCTACATATAAGGAACGTGCTGCTACTCATCCTAGTCCTGTTGCTGCCAAGCTATTT
AATATCATGCACGAAAAGCAAACAAACTTGTGTGCTTCATTGGATGTTCGTACCACCAAGGAATTACTGG
AGTTAGTTGAAGCATTAGGTCCCAAAATTTGTTTACTAAAAACACATGTGGATATCTTGACTGATTTTTC
CATGGAGGGCACAGTTAAGCCGCTAAAGGCATTATCCGCCAAGTACAATTTTTTACTCTTCGAAGACAGA
AAATTTGCTGACATTGGTAATACAGTCAAATTGCAGTACTCTGCGGGTGTATACAGAATAGCAGAATGGG
CAGACATTACGAATGCACACGGTGTGGTGGGCCCAGGTATTGTTAGCGGTTTGAAGCAGGCGGCAGAAGA
AGTAACAAAGGAACCTAGAGGCCTTTTGATGTTAGCAGAATTGTCATGCAAGGGCTCCCTATCTACTGGA
GAATATACTAAGGGTACTGTTGACATTGCGAAGAGCGACAAAGATTTTGTTATCGGCTTTATTGCTCAAA
GAGACATGGGTGGAAGAGATGAAGGTTACGATTGGTTGATTATGACACCCGGTGTGGGTTTAGATGACAA
GGGAGACGCATTGGGTCAACAGTATAGAACCGTGGATGATGTGGTCTCTACAGGATCTGACATTATTATT
GTTGGAAGAGGACTATTTGCAAAGGGAAGGGATGCTAAGGTAGAGGGTGAACGTTACAGAAAAGCAGGCT
GGGAAGCATATTTGAGAAGATGCGGCCAGCAAAACTAAAAAACTGTATTATAAGTAAATGCATGTATACT
AAACTCACAAATTAGAGCTTCAATTTAATTATATCAGTTATTACCCAATTCTCATGTTTGACAGCTTATC
ATCGGATCGATCCAATATCAAAGGAAATGATAGCATTGAAGGATGAGACTAATCCAATTGAGGAGTGGCA
GCATATAGAACAGCTAAAGGGTAGTGCTGAAGGAAGCATACGATACCCCGCATGGAATGGGATAATATCA
CAGGAGGTACTAGACTACCTTTCATCCTACATAAATAGACGCATATAAGTACGCATTTAAGCATAAACAC
GCACTATGCCGTTCTTCTCATGTATATATATATACAGGCAACACGCAGATATAGGTGCGACGTGAACAGT
GAGCTGTATGTGCGCAGCTCGCGTTGCATTTTCGGAAGCGCTCGTTTTCGGAAACGCTTTGAAGTTCCTA
TTCCGAAGTTCCTATTCTCTAGCTAGAAAGTATAGGAACTTCAGAGCGCTTTTGAAAACCAAAAGCGCTC
TGAAGACGCACTTTCAAAAAACCAAAAACGCACCGGACTGTAACGAGCTACTAAAATATTGCGAATACCG
CTTCCACAAACATTGCTCAAAAGTATCTCTTTGCTATATATCTCTGTGCTATATCCCTATATAACCTACC
CATCCACCTTTCGCTCCTTGAACTTGCATCTAAACTCGACCTCTACATTTTTTATGTTTATCTCTAGTAT
TACTCTTTAGACAAAAAAATTGTAGTAAGAACTATTCATAGAGTGAATCGAAAACAATACGAAAATGTAA
ACATTTCCTATACGTAGTATATAGAGACAAAATAGAAGAAACCGTTCATAATTTTCTGACCAATGAAGAA
TCATCAACGCTATCACTTTCTGTTCACAAAGTATGCGCAATCCACATCGGTATAGAATATAATCGGGGAT
GCCTTTATCTTGAAAAAATGCACCCGCAGCTTCGCTAGTAATCAGTAAACGCGGGAAGTGGAGTCAGGCT
TTTTTTATGGAAGAGAAAATAGACACCAAAGTAGCCTTCTTCTAACCTTAACGGACCTACAGTGCAAAAA
GTTATCAAGAGACTGCATTATAGAGCGCACAAAGGAGAAAAAAAGTAATCTAAGATGCTTTGTTAGAAAA
ATAGCGCTCTCGGGATGCATTTTTGTAGAACAAAAAAGAAGTATAGATTCTTTGTTGGTAAAATAGCGCT
CTCGCGTTGCATTTCTGTTCTGTAAAAATGCAGCTCAGATTCTTTGTTTGAAAAATTAGCGCTCTCGCGT
TGCATTTTTGTTTTACAAAAATGAAGCACAGATTCTTCGTTGGTAAAATAGCGCTTTCGCGTTGCATTTC
TGTTCTGTAAAAATGCAGCTCAGATTCTTTGTTTGAAAAATTAGCGCTCTCGCGTTGCATTTTTGTTCTA
CAAAATGAAGCACAGATGCTTCGTTAACAAAGATATGCTATTGAAGTGCAAGATGGAAACGCAGAAAATG
AACCGGGGATGCGACGTGCAAGATTACCTATGCAATAGATGCAATAGTTTCTCCAGGAACCGAAATACAT
ACATTGTCTTCCGTAAAGCGCTAGACTATATATTATTATACAGGTTCAAATATACTATCTGTTTCAGGGA
AAACTCCCAGGTTCGGATGTTCAAAATTCAATGATGGGTAACAAGTACGATCCGATTATGCGGTGTGAAA
TACCGCACAGATGCGTAAGGAGAAAATACCGCATCAGGCGCCATTCGCCATTCAGGCTGCGCAACTGTTG
GGAAGGGCGATCGGTGCGGGCCTCTTCGCTATTACGCCAGCTGGCGAAAGGGGGATGTGCTGCAAGGCGA
TTAAGTTGGGTAACGCCAGGGTTTTCCCAGTCACGACGTTGTAAAACGACGGCCAGTGAATTCGAGCTCC
CATTACCGACATTTGGGCGCTATACGTGCATATGTTCATGTATGTATCTGTATTTAAAACACTTTTGTAT
TATTTTTCCTCATATATGTGTATAGGTTTATACGGATGATTTAATTATTACTTCACCACCCTTTATTTCA
GGCTGATATCTTAGCCTTGTTA
Features (pLannotate 1.2.2; 17 found; start..end, strand, type, name):
      1..235     +  promoter       CUP1 promoter: S. cerevisiae CUP1; inducible metallothionein promoter, regulated by Cu2+
    309..536     +  CDS            UBIQ_COPCO: Experimental evidence at protein level: Swiss-Prot protein existence level 1. Ubiquitin exists either covalently attached to another protein, or free (unanchored). When covalently bound, it is conjugated to target proteins via an isopeptide bond either as a monomer (monoubiquitin), a polymer linked via different Lys residues of the ubiquitin (polyubiquitin chains) or a linear polymer linked via the initiator Met of the ubiquitin (linear polyubiquitin chains). Polyubiquitin chains, when attached to a target protein, have different functions depending on the Lys residue of the ubiquitin that is
    561..748     +  terminator     ADH1 terminator: S. cerevisiae ADH1; transcription terminator for the S. cerevisiae alcohol dehydrogenase 1 (ADH1) gene
    796..812     -  protein_bind   lac operator: The lac repressor binds to the lac operator to inhibit transcription in E. coli. This inhibition can be relieved by adding lactose or isopropyl-β-D-thiogalactopyranoside (IPTG). lac repressor encoded by lacI
    820..850     -  promoter       lac promoter: promoter for the E. coli lac operon
    865..886     -  protein_bind   CAP binding site: CAP binding activates transcription in the presence of cAMP. E. coli catabolite activator protein
    899..991     -  CDS            lacI (fragment): lac repressor; lacI; The lac repressor binds to the lac operator to inhibit transcription in E. coli. This inhibition can be relieved by adding lactose or isopropyl-β-D-thiogalactopyranoside (IPTG).
   1174..1762    -  rep_origin     ori: high-copy-number ColE1/pMB1/pBR322/pUC origin of replication
   1933..2793    -  CDS            AmpR: β-lactamase; bla; confers resistance to ampicillin, carbenicillin, and related antibiotics
   2794..2898    -  promoter       AmpR promoter: bla
   3009..3224    +  promoter       URA3 promoter: S. cerevisiae URA3
   3225..4028    +  CDS            URA3: orotidine-5'-phosphate decarboxylase, required for uracil biosynthesis; S. cerevisiae URA3; yeast auxotrophic marker, counterselectable with 5-fluoroorotic acid (5-FOA)
   4118..4134    +  promoter       tet promoter (fragment): E. coli promoter for tetracycline efflux protein gene
   4139..5485    +  rep_origin     2μ ori: yeast 2μ plasmid origin of replication
   5639..5722    -  CDS            RAF1 (fragment): RAF_YEAST - Experimental evidence at transcript level: Swiss-Prot protein existence level 2. Antagonizes transcriptional repression of recombinase FLP by REP1-REP2. May play a role in plasmid partitioning. From Saccharomyces cerevisiae (strain ATCC 204508 / S288c) (Baker's yeast).
   5727..5778    +  misc_feature   bom (fragment): basis of mobility region from pBR322
   5784..5941    -  CDS            lacZα (fragment): LacZα fragment of β-galactosidase; lacZ fragment
