[The description below was written by a language model from this plasmid's Addgene catalogue record and pLannotate feature annotations shown in this document.]
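Description:
YEp195-CUP1-His-Ubi is a yeast episomal expression plasmid built on the YEplac195 shuttle backbone and used to produce His-tagged ubiquitin in Saccharomyces cerevisiae. In yeast it is maintained at multiple copies through the 2μ origin of replication and selected by complementation of uracil auxotrophy with the URA3 marker, which is also counterselectable with 5-fluoroorotic acid. In E. coli it replicates from a high-copy ColE1/pUC-type origin and is selected through the β-lactamase (AmpR) gene conferring ampicillin resistance. Remnants of the lac promoter/operator region and the lacZα fragment flank the cloning site, reflecting the pUC-derived polylinker of the parent vector, into which the cassette was inserted between SacI and SphI.

The expression cassette consists of the copper-inducible CUP1 metallothionein promoter, an open reading frame encoding the 76-residue ubiquitin moiety with an N-terminal 7xHis tag, and the ADH1 transcription terminator. The record names the insert as UBI3(1-76) but links it to the RPL40A (UBI1) gene entry. This discrepancy is not resolved by the annotation, which identifies the coding sequence only as ubiquitin. The annotated ubiquitin CDS covers only the 76 codons, and the tag itself is not separately annotated but would lie in the gap between the promoter and this feature.

Expression can be raised by adding Cu2+. The tagged ubiquitin is incorporated into cellular conjugates, which can then be recovered by metal-affinity purification. The associated publication concerns detection of PCNA modifications in budding yeast, so the plasmid is likely intended for isolating and identifying ubiquitylated forms of proteins such as PCNA.
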