Addgene plasmid #99540: YEp195-CUP1-His-Ubi
Purpose: Yeast episomal vector for expression of His-tagged ubiquitin; URA3 marker
Depositing lab: Helle Ulrich. Depositing organization: Cancer Research UK. Publication: Detection of PCNA modifications in Saccharomyces cerevisiae. Davies AA, Ulrich HD. Methods Mol Biol. 2012;920:543-67. doi: 10.1007/978-1-61779-998-3_36. PubMed 22941627.
Backbone
  Vector backbone: YEplac195
  Backbone manufacturer: Gietz & Sugino (1988) Gene 74:527-34
  Backbone size w/o insert (bp): 5241
  Vector type: Yeast Expression
  Selectable markers: URA3
Growth in bacteria
  Bacterial resistance: Ampicillin, 100 μg/mL
  Growth temperature: 37°C
  Growth strain: DH5alpha
  Copy number: High Copy
Gene/Insert
  Gene/Insert name: UBI3(1-76) (alt name: ubiquitin)
  Species: S. cerevisiae (budding yeast)
  Insert size (bp): 916
  Entrez Gene: RPL40A (a.k.a. YIL148W, CEP52A, UB11, UBI1)
  Promoter: CUP1
  Tag / fusion protein: 7xHis (N terminal on insert)
  Cloning method: Restriction Enzyme; 5′ cloning site SacI (unknown if destroyed); 3′ cloning site SphI (unknown if destroyed)
  Sequencing primers: 5′ M13fwd; 3′ M13rev
Terms and licenses: Academic/Nonprofit Terms; Industry Terms: Not Available to Industry
Depositor comments: The ORF is followed by the ADH1 transcription terminator.
How to cite: YEp195-CUP1-His-Ubi was a gift from Helle Ulrich (Addgene plasmid # 99540 ; http://n2t.net/addgene:99540 ; RRID:Addgene_99540)
